LOCUS       Exported 12568 bp ds-DNA circular SYN 13-MAY-2021
DEFINITION  lentiviral expression of shRNA resistant Psd95-beta-EGFP fusion and
            Psd95 shRNA.
ACCESSION   .
VERSION     .
KEYWORDS    FH95pUp95bGW (B5)
SOURCE      synthetic DNA construct
  ORGANISM  synthetic DNA construct
REFERENCE   1 (bases 1 to 12568)
  AUTHORS   Schluter OM, Xu W, Malenka RC
  TITLE     Alternative N-terminal domains of PSD-95 and SAP97 govern
            activity-dependent regulation of synaptic AMPA receptor function.
  JOURNAL   Neuron. 2006 Jul 6;51(1):99-111.
  PUBMED    16815335
REFERENCE   2 (bases 1 to 12568)
  AUTHORS   .
  TITLE     Direct Submission
  JOURNAL   Exported May 13, 2021 from SnapGene Server 1.1.58
            http://www.snapgene.com
FEATURES             Location/Qualifiers
     source          1..12568
                     /organism="synthetic DNA construct"
                     /mol_type="other DNA"
     enhancer        1..380
                     /label=CMV enhancer
                     /note="human cytomegalovirus immediate early enhancer"
     promoter        382..580
                     /label=CMV promoter
                     /note="human cytomegalovirus (CMV) immediate early
                     promoter"
     primer_bind     535..555
                     /label=CMV-F
                     /note="Human CMV immediate early promoter, forward primer"
     LTR             598..778
                     /label=5' LTR (truncated)
                     /note="truncated 5' long terminal repeat (LTR) from HIV-1"
     misc_feature    825..950
                     /label=HIV-1 Psi
                     /note="packaging signal of human immunodeficiency virus
                     type 1"
     misc_feature    1443..1676
                     /label=RRE
                     /note="The Rev response element (RRE) of HIV-1 allows for
                     Rev-dependent mRNA export from the nucleus to the
                     cytoplasm."
     CDS             1861..1905
                     /codon_start=1
                     /product="antigenic peptide corresponding to amino acids
                     655 to 669 of the HIV envelope protein gp41 (Lutje Hulsik
                     et al., 2013)"
                     /label=gp41 peptide
                     /note="recognized by the 2H10 single-chain llama nanobody"
                     /translation="KNEQELLELDKWASL"
     misc_feature    2203..2320
                     /label=cPPT/CTS
                     /note="central polypurine tract and central termination
                     sequence of HIV-1"
     promoter        2373..2587
                     /label=H1 promoter
                     /note="human H1 RNA promoter"
     primer_bind     2508..2527
                     /label=H1
                     /note="Human H1 promoter, forward primer"
     promoter        2691..3902
                     /label=UbC promoter
                     /note="human ubiquitin C promoter"
     primer_bind     3739..3758
                     /label=hUBCpro-F
                     /note="Human Ubiquitin C (UbC) promoter, forward primer"
     regulatory      6261..6270
                     /regulatory_class="other"
                     /note="vertebrate consensus sequence for strong initiation
                     of translation (Kozak, 1987)"
     CDS             6267..6986
                     /codon_start=1
                     /product="the original enhanced GFP (Yang et al., 1996)"
                     /label=EGFP
                     /note="mammalian codon-optimized"
                     /translation="MVSKGEELFTGVVPILVELDGDVNGHKFSVSGEGEGDATYGKLTL
                     KFICTTGKLPVPWPTLVTTLTYGVQCFSRYPDHMKQHDFFKSAMPEGYVQERTIFFKDD
                     GNYKTRAEVKFEGDTLVNRIELKGIDFKEDGNILGHKLEYNYNSHNVYIMADKQKNGIK
                     VNFKIRHNIEDGSVQLADHYQQNTPIGDGPVLLPDNHYLSTQSALSKDPNEKRDHMVLL
                     EFVTAAGITLGMDELYK"
     CDS             6267..6983
                     /codon_start=1
                     /product="enhanced GFP"
                     /label=EGFP
                     /translation="MVSKGEELFTGVVPILVELDGDVNGHKFSVSGEGEGDATYGKLTL
                     KFICTTGKLPVPWPTLVTTLTYGVQCFSRYPDHMKQHDFFKSAMPEGYVQERTIFFKDD
                     GNYKTRAEVKFEGDTLVNRIELKGIDFKEDGNILGHKLEYNYNSHNVYIMADKQKNGIK
                     VNFKIRHNIEDGSVQLADHYQQNTPIGDGPVLLPDNHYLSTQSALSKDPNEKRDHMVLL
                     EFVTAAGITLGMDELYK"
     primer_bind     complement(6312..6333)
                     /label=EGFP-N
                     /note="EGFP, reverse primer"
     primer_bind     complement(6573..6592)
                     /label=EXFP-R
                     /note="For distinguishing EGFP variants, reverse primer"
     primer_bind     6920..6941
                     /label=EGFP-C
                     /note="EGFP, forward primer"
     misc_feature    7029..7617
                     /label=WPRE
                     /note="woodchuck hepatitis virus posttranscriptional
                     regulatory element"
     primer_bind     complement(7082..7102)
                     /label=WPRE-R
                     /note="WPRE, reverse primer"
     CDS             complement(7500..7511)
                     /codon_start=1
                     /product="Factor Xa recognition and cleavage site"
                     /label=Factor Xa site
                     /translation="IEGR"
     LTR             8136..8316
                     /label=5' LTR (truncated)
                     /note="truncated 5' long terminal repeat (LTR) from HIV-1"
     primer_bind     complement(8342..8359)
                     /label=BGH-rev
                     /note="Bovine growth hormone terminator, reverse primer.
                     Also called BGH reverse"
     polyA_signal    8348..8572
                     /label=bGH poly(A) signal
                     /note="bovine growth hormone polyadenylation signal"
     rep_origin      8618..9046
                     /direction=RIGHT
                     /label=f1 ori
                     /note="f1 bacteriophage origin of replication; arrow
                     indicates direction of (+) strand synthesis"
     primer_bind     complement(8705..8724)
                     /label=F1ori-R
                     /note="F1 origin, reverse primer"
     primer_bind     8915..8936
                     /label=F1ori-F
                     /note="F1 origin, forward primer"
     primer_bind     complement(9055..9075)
                     /label=pBABE 3'
                     /note="SV40 enhancer, reverse primer for pBABE vectors"
     promoter        9060..9389
                     /label=SV40 promoter
                     /note="SV40 enhancer and early promoter"
     rep_origin      9240..9375
                     /label=SV40 ori
                     /note="SV40 origin of replication"
     primer_bind     9302..9321
                     /label=SV40pro-F
                     /note="SV40 promoter/origin, forward primer"
     promoter        9437..9484
                     /label=EM7 promoter
                     /note="synthetic bacterial promoter "
     CDS             9503..9877
                     /codon_start=1
                     /gene="Sh ble from Streptoalloteichus hindustanus"
                     /product="antibiotic-binding protein"
                     /label=BleoR
                     /note="confers resistance to bleomycin, phleomycin, and
                     Zeocin(TM)"
                     /translation="MAKLTSAVPVLTARDVAGAVEFWTDRLGFSRDFVEDDFAGVVRDD
                     VTLFISAVQDQVVPDNTLAWVWVRGLDELYAEWSEVVSTNFRDASGPAMTEIGEQPWGR
                     EFALRDPAGNCVHFVAEEQD"
     polyA_signal    10007..10128
                     /label=SV40 poly(A) signal
                     /note="SV40 polyadenylation signal"
     primer_bind     complement(10044..10063)
                     /label=SV40pA-R
                     /note="SV40 polyA, reverse primer"
     primer_bind     10098..10117
                     /label=EBV-rev
                     /note="SV40 polyA terminator, reverse primer"
     primer_bind     complement(10177..10193)
                     /label=M13 rev
                     /note="common sequencing primer, one of multiple similar
                     variants"
     primer_bind     complement(10177..10193)
                     /label=M13 Reverse
                     /note="In lacZ gene. Also called M13-rev"
     primer_bind     complement(10190..10212)
                     /label=M13/pUC Reverse
                     /note="In lacZ gene"
     protein_bind    10201..10217
                     /label=lac operator
                     /bound_moiety="lac repressor encoded by lacI"
                     /note="The lac repressor binds to the lac operator to
                     inhibit transcription in E. coli. This inhibition can be
                     relieved by adding lactose or
                     isopropyl-beta-D-thiogalactopyranoside (IPTG)."
     promoter        complement(10225..10255)
                     /label=lac promoter
                     /note="promoter for the E. coli lac operon"
     protein_bind    10270..10291
                     /label=CAP binding site
                     /bound_moiety="E. coli catabolite activator protein"
                     /note="CAP binding activates transcription in the presence
                     of cAMP."
     primer_bind     complement(10408..10425)
                     /label=L4440
                     /note="L4440 vector, forward primer"
     rep_origin      complement(10579..11167)
                     /direction=LEFT
                     /label=ori
                     /note="high-copy-number ColE1/pMB1/pBR322/pUC origin of
                     replication"
     primer_bind     complement(10659..10678)
                     /label=pBR322ori-F
                     /note="pBR322 origin, forward primer"
     CDS             complement(11338..12198)
                     /codon_start=1
                     /gene="bla"
                     /product="beta-lactamase"
                     /label=AmpR
                     /note="confers resistance to ampicillin, carbenicillin, and
                     related antibiotics"
                     /translation="MSIQHFRVALIPFFAAFCLPVFAHPETLVKVKDAEDQLGARVGYI
                     ELDLNSGKILESFRPEERFPMMSTFKVLLCGAVLSRIDAGQEQLGRRIHYSQNDLVEYS
                     PVTEKHLTDGMTVRELCSAAITMSDNTAANLLLTTIGGPKELTAFLHNMGDHVTRLDRW
                     EPELNEAIPNDERDTTMPVAMATTLRKLLTGELLTLASRQQLIDWMEADKVAGPLLRSA
                     LPAGWFIADKSGAGERGSRGIIAALGPDGKPSRIVVIYTTGSQATMDERNRQIAEIGAS
                     LIKHW"
     primer_bind     11961..11980
                     /label=Amp-R
                     /note="Ampicillin resistance gene, reverse primer"
     promoter        complement(12199..12303)
                     /gene="bla"
                     /label=AmpR promoter
     primer_bind     complement(12378..12397)
                     /label=pRS-marker
                     /note="pRS vectors, use to sequence yeast selectable
                     marker"
ORIGIN
        1 gacattgatt attgactagt tattaatagt aatcaattac ggggtcatta gttcatagcc
       61 catatatgga gttccgcgtt acataactta cggtaaatgg cccgcctggc tgaccgccca
      121 acgacccccg cccattgacg tcaataatga cgtatgttcc catagtaacg ccaataggga
      181 ctttccattg acgtcaatgg gtggagtatt tacggtaaac tgcccacttg gcagtacatc
      241 aagtgtatca tatgccaagt acgcccccta ttgacgtcaa tgacggtaaa tggcccgcct
      301 ggcattatgc ccagtacatg accttatggg actttcctac ttggcagtac atctacgtat
      361 tagtcatcgc tattaccatg gtgatgcggt tttggcagta catcaatggg cgtggatagc
      421 ggtttgactc acggggattt ccaagtctcc accccattga cgtcaatggg agtttgtttt
      481 ggcaccaaaa tcaacgggac tttccaaaat gtcgtaacaa ctccgcccca ttgacgcaaa
      541 tgggcggtag gcgtgtacgg tgggaggtct atataagcag cgcgttttgc ctgtactggg
      601 tctctctggt tagaccagat ctgagcctgg gagctctctg gctaactagg gaacccactg
      661 cttaagcctc aataaagctt gccttgagtg cttcaagtag tgtgtgcccg tctgttgtgt
      721 gactctggta actagagatc cctcagaccc ttttagtcag tgtggaaaat ctctagcagt
      781 ggcgcccgaa cagggacttg aaagcgaaag ggaaaccaga ggagctctct cgacgcagga
      841 ctcggcttgc tgaagcgcgc acggcaagag gcgaggggcg gcgactggtg agtacgccaa
      901 aaattttgac tagcggaggc tagaaggaga gagatgggtg cgagagcgtc agtattaagc
      961 gggggagaat tagatcgcga tgggaaaaaa ttcggttaag gccaggggga aagaaaaaat
     1021 ataaattaaa acatatagta tgggcaagca gggagctaga acgattcgca gttaatcctg
     1081 gcctgttaga aacatcagaa ggctgtagac aaatactggg acagctacaa ccatcccttc
     1141 agacaggatc agaagaactt agatcattat ataatacagt agcaaccctc tattgtgtgc
     1201 atcaaaggat agagataaaa gacaccaagg aagctttaga caagatagag gaagagcaaa
     1261 acaaaagtaa gaccaccgca cagcaagcgg ccgctgatct tcagacctgg aggaggagat
     1321 atgagggaca attggagaag tgaattatat aaatataaag tagtaaaaat tgaaccatta
     1381 ggagtagcac ccaccaaggc aaagagaaga gtggtgcaga gagaaaaaag agcagtggga
     1441 ataggagctt tgttccttgg gttcttggga gcagcaggaa gcactatggg cgcagcgtca
     1501 atgacgctga cggtacaggc cagacaatta ttgtctggta tagtgcagca gcagaacaat
     1561 ttgctgaggg ctattgaggc gcaacagcat ctgttgcaac tcacagtctg gggcatcaag
     1621 cagctccagg caagaatcct ggctgtggaa agatacctaa aggatcaaca gctcctgggg
     1681 atttggggtt gctctggaaa actcatttgc accactgctg tgccttggaa tgctagttgg
     1741 agtaataaat ctctggaaca gatttggaat cacacgacct ggatggagtg ggacagagaa
     1801 attaacaatt acacaagctt aatacactcc ttaattgaag aatcgcaaaa ccagcaagaa
     1861 aagaatgaac aagaattatt ggaattagat aaatgggcaa gtttgtggaa ttggtttaac
     1921 ataacaaatt ggctgtggta tataaaatta ttcataatga tagtaggagg cttggtaggt
     1981 ttaagaatag tttttgctgt actttctata gtgaatagag ttaggcaggg atattcacca
     2041 ttatcgtttc agacccacct cccaaccccg aggggacccg acaggcccga aggaatagaa
     2101 gaagaaggtg gagagagaga cagagacaga tccattcgat tagtgaacgg atcggcactg
     2161 cgtgcgccaa ttctgcagac aaatggcagt attcatccac aattttaaaa gaaaaggggg
     2221 gattgggggg tacagtgcag gggaaagaat agtagacata atagcaacag acatacaaac
     2281 taaagaatta caaaaacaaa ttacaaaaat tcaaaatttt cgggtttatt acagggacag
     2341 cagagatcca gtttggttaa tcgtacgaat tcgaacgctg acgtcatcaa cccgctccaa
     2401 ggaatcgcgg gcccagtgtc actaggcggg aacacccagc gcgcgtgcgc cctggcagga
     2461 agatggctgt gagggacagg ggagtggcgc cctgcaatat ttgcatgtcg ctatgtgttc
     2521 tgggaaatca ccataaacgt gaaatgtctt tggatttggg aatcttataa gttctgtatg
     2581 agaccacaga tccccggaca tccaggcaca caagttcaag agacttgtgt gcctggatgt
     2641 cctttttgga aagcttatcg aattaattaa cccgtgtcgg ctccagatct ggcctccgcg
     2701 ccgggttttg gcgcctcccg cgggcgcccc cctcctcacg gcgagcgctg ccacgtcaga
     2761 cgaagggcgc agcgagcgtc ctgatccttc cgcccggacg ctcaggacag cggcccgctg
     2821 ctcataagac tcggccttag aaccccagta tcagcagaag gacattttag gacgggactt
     2881 gggtgactct agggcactgg ttttctttcc agagagcgga acaggcgagg aaaagtagtc
     2941 ccttctcggc gattctgcgg agggatctcc gtggggcggt gaacgccgat gattatataa
     3001 ggacgcgccg ggtgtggcac agctagttcc gtcgcagccg ggatttgggt cgcggttctt
     3061 gtttgtggat cgctgtgatc gtcacttggt gagtagcggg ctgctgggct ggccggggct
     3121 ttcgtggccg ccgggccgct cggtgggacg gaagcgtgtg gagagaccgc caagggctgt
     3181 agtctgggtc cgcgagcaag gttgccctga actgggggtt ggggggagcg cagcaaaatg
     3241 gcggctgttc ccgagtcttg aatggaagac gcttgtgagg cgggctgtga ggtcgttgaa
     3301 acaaggtggg gggcatggtg ggcggcaaga acccaaggtc ttgaggcctt cgctaatgcg
     3361 ggaaagctct tattcgggtg agatgggctg gggcaccatc tggggaccct gacgtgaagt
     3421 ttgtcactga ctggagaact cggtttgtcg tctgttgcgg gggcggcagt tatggcggtg
     3481 ccgttgggca gtgcacccgt acctttggga gcgcgcgccc tcgtcgtgtc gtgacgtcac
     3541 ccgttctgtt ggcttataat gcagggtggg gccacctgcc ggtaggtgtg cggtaggctt
     3601 ttctccgtcg caggacgcag ggttcgggcc tagggtaggc tctcctgaat cgacaggcgc
     3661 cggacctctg gtgaggggag ggataagtga ggcgtcagtt tctttggtcg gttttatgta
     3721 cctatcttct taagtagctg aagctccggt tttgaactat gcgctcgggg ttggcgagtg
     3781 tgttttgtga agttttttag gcaccttttg aaatgtaatc atttgggtca atatgtaatt
     3841 ttcagtgtta gactagtaaa ttgtccgcta aattctggcc gtttttggct tttttgttag
     3901 acgaagcttg ggctgcaggt cgactctaga ccaccatgtc ccagagacca agagctccca
     3961 ggtcagccct ctggctcctg gccccgccac tattgcggtg ggcacctccc ctcctcacag
     4021 tgctgcacag tgacctcttc caggccttgc tggacatcct ggactattat gaggcttgca
     4081 tcttagagag tcagaaatac cgctaccaag atgaagacac gccccctctg gaacacagcc
     4141 cggcccacct ccccaaccag gccaattctc cccctgtgat tgtcaacacg gacaccctag
     4201 aagccccagg atatgagttg caggtgaatg gaacagaggg ggagatggag tatgaggaga
     4261 tcacattgga aaggggtaac tcaggtctgg gcttcagcat cgcaggtggc actgacaacc
     4321 cgcacatcgg tgacgacccg tccattttta tcaccaagat cattcctggt ggggctgcag
     4381 cccaggatgg ccgcctcagg gtcaatgaca gcatcctgtt tgtaaatgaa gtggatgttc
     4441 gggaggtgac ccattcagct gcggtggagg ccctcaaaga ggcaggttcc atcgttcgcc
     4501 tctatgtcat gcgccggaaa cccccagccg aaaaggtcat ggagatcaaa ctcatcaaag
     4561 ggcctaaagg acttggcttc agcattgcgg ggggcgttgg gaaccagcac atccctggag
     4621 ataacagcat ctatgtaacg aagatcatcg aaggaggtgc tgcccacaag gatggcaggt
     4681 tgcagattgg agacaagatc ctggcggtca acagtgtggg gctggaggac gtcatgcacg
     4741 aggatgccgt ggcagccctg aagaacacat atgacgttgt gtacctaaag gtggccaagc
     4801 ccagcaatgc ctacctgagt gacagctatg ctcccccaga catcacaacc tcgtattctc
     4861 agcacctgga caatgagatc agtcatagca gctacttggg cactgactac cccacagcca
     4921 tgacccccac ttcccctcgg cgctactccc ctgtggccaa ggacctgctg ggggaggaag
     4981 acattccccg ggaaccaagg cggatcgtga tccatcgggg ctccaccggc ctgggcttca
     5041 acatcgtggg cggcgaggat ggtgaaggca tcttcatctc cttcatcctt gctgggggtc
     5101 cagccgacct cagtggggag ctacggaagg gggaccagat cctgtcggtc aatggtgttg
     5161 acctccgcaa tgccagtcac gaacaggctg ccattgccct gaagaatgcg ggtcagacgg
     5221 tcacgatcat cgctcagtat aaaccagaag agtatagtcg attcgaggcc aagatccatg
     5281 atcttcggga acagctcatg aatagtagcc taggctcagg gactgcatcc ttgcgaagca
     5341 accccaagag gggcttctac attagggccc tgtttgatta cgacaagacc aaggactgcg
     5401 gtttcttgag ccaggccctg agcttccgct tcggggatgt gcttcatgtc attgacgctg
     5461 gtgacgaaga gtggtggcaa gcacggcggg tccactccga cagtgagacc gacgacattg
     5521 gcttcattcc cagcaaacgg cgggtcgagc gacgagagtg gtcaaggtta aaggccaagg
     5581 actggggctc cagctctgga tcacagggtc gagaagactc ggttctgagc tatgagacgg
     5641 tgacccagat ggaagtgcac tatgctcgtc ccatcatcat ccttggaccc accaaagacc
     5701 gtgccaacga tgatcttctc tccgagttcc ccgacaagtt tggatcctgt gtccctcata
     5761 cgacacgtcc taagcgggaa tatgagatag acggccggga ttaccacttt gtctcctccc
     5821 gggagaaaat ggagaaggat attcaagcgc ataagttcat tgaggctggc cagtacaaca
     5881 gccacctcta tgggaccagc gtccagtctg tgcgagaggt agcagagcag gggaagcact
     5941 gcatcctcga tgtctcggcc aatgccgtgc ggcggctgca ggcggcccac ctgcacccca
     6001 tcgccatctt catccgtccc cgctccctgg agaatgtgct agagatcaat aagcggatca
     6061 cagaggagca agcccggaaa gccttcgaca gagccacgaa gctggagcag gagttcacag
     6121 agtgcttctc agccatcgta gagggcgaca gctttgaaga gatctatcac aaagtgaaac
     6181 gtgtcattga agacctctca ggcccctaca tctgggtccc agcccgagag agactcggta
     6241 ccgcgggccc gggatccatc gccaccatgg tgagcaaggg cgaggagctg ttcaccgggg
     6301 tggtgcccat cctggtcgag ctggacggcg acgtaaacgg ccacaagttc agcgtgtccg
     6361 gcgagggcga gggcgatgcc acctacggca agctgaccct gaagttcatc tgcaccaccg
     6421 gcaagctgcc cgtgccctgg cccaccctcg tgaccaccct gacctacggc gtgcagtgct
     6481 tcagccgcta ccccgaccac atgaagcagc acgacttctt caagtccgcc atgcccgaag
     6541 gctacgtcca ggagcgcacc atcttcttca aggacgacgg caactacaag acccgcgccg
     6601 aggtgaagtt cgagggcgac accctggtga accgcatcga gctgaagggc atcgacttca
     6661 aggaggacgg caacatcctg gggcacaagc tggagtacaa ctacaacagc cacaacgtct
     6721 atatcatggc cgacaagcag aagaacggca tcaaggtgaa cttcaagatc cgccacaaca
     6781 tcgaggacgg cagcgtgcag ctcgccgacc actaccagca gaacaccccc atcggcgacg
     6841 gccccgtgct gctgcccgac aaccactacc tgagcaccca gtccgccctg agcaaagacc
     6901 ccaacgagaa gcgcgatcac atggtcctgc tggagttcgt gaccgccgcc gggatcactc
     6961 tcggcatgga cgagctgtac aagtaagcta gctcgagcta gaattaattc gatatcaagc
     7021 ttatcgataa tcaacctctg gattacaaaa tttgtgaaag attgactggt attcttaact
     7081 atgttgctcc ttttacgcta tgtggatacg ctgctttaat gcctttgtat catgctattg
     7141 cttcccgtat ggctttcatt ttctcctcct tgtataaatc ctggttgctg tctctttatg
     7201 aggagttgtg gcccgttgtc aggcaacgtg gcgtggtgtg cactgtgttt gctgacgcaa
     7261 cccccactgg ttggggcatt gccaccacct gtcagctcct ttccgggact ttcgctttcc
     7321 ccctccctat tgccacggcg gaactcatcg ccgcctgcct tgcccgctgc tggacagggg
     7381 ctcggctgtt gggcactgac aattccgtgg tgttgtcggg gaaatcatcg tcctttcctt
     7441 ggctgctcgc ctgtgttgcc acctggattc tgcgcgggac gtccttctgc tacgtccctt
     7501 cggccctcaa tccagcggac cttccttccc gcggcctgct gccggctctg cggcctcttc
     7561 cgcgtcttcg ccttcgccct cagacgagtc ggatctccct ttgggccgcc tccccgcatc
     7621 gataccgtcg agacctagaa aaacatggag caatcacaag tagcaataca gcagctacca
     7681 atgctgattg tgcctggcta gaagcacaag aggaggagga ggtgggtttt ccagtcacac
     7741 ctcaggtacc tttaagacca atgacttaca aggcagctgt agatcttagc cactttttaa
     7801 aagaaaaggg gggactggaa gggctaattc actcccaacg aagacaagat atccttgatc
     7861 tgtggatcta ccacacacaa ggctacttcc ctgattggca gaactacaca ccagggccag
     7921 ggatcagata tccactgacc tttggatggt gctacaagct agtaccagtt gagcaagaga
     7981 aggtagaaga agccaatgaa ggagagaaca cccgcttgtt acaccctgtg agcctgcatg
     8041 ggatggatga cccggagaga gaagtattag agtggaggtt tgacagccgc ctagcatttc
     8101 atcacatggc ccgagagctg catccggact gtactgggtc tctctggtta gaccagatct
     8161 gagcctggga gctctctggc taactaggga acccactgct taagcctcaa taaagcttgc
     8221 cttgagtgct tcaagtagtg tgtgcccgtc tgttgtgtga ctctggtaac tagagatccc
     8281 tcagaccctt ttagtcagtg tggaaaatct ctagcagggc ccgtttaaac ccgctgatca
     8341 gcctcgactg tgccttctag ttgccagcca tctgttgttt gcccctcccc cgtgccttcc
     8401 ttgaccctgg aaggtgccac tcccactgtc ctttcctaat aaaatgagga aattgcatcg
     8461 cattgtctga gtaggtgtca ttctattctg gggggtgggg tggggcagga cagcaagggg
     8521 gaggattggg aagacaatag caggcatgct ggggatgcgg tgggctctat ggcttctgag
     8581 gcggaaagaa ccagctgggg ctctaggggg tatccccnnn nnnnnnnnnn nnnnnnnnnn
     8641 nnnnnnnnnn nnnnnnnnnn nnnnnnnnnn nnnnnnnnnn nnnnnnnnnn nnnnnnnnnn
     8701 nnnnnnnnnn nnnnnnnnnn nnnnnnnnnn nnnnnnnnnn ncnnnnnnnn nnnnnnnnnn
     8761 nnnnnnnnnn nnnnnnnnnn nnnnnnnnnn nnnnnnnnnn nnnnnnnnnn nnnnnnnnnn
     8821 nnnnnnnnnn nnnannnnnn nnnnnnnnnn nnnnnnnnnn nnnnnnnnnn nnnnnnnnnn
     8881 nnncctttga cgttggagtc cacgttcttt aatagtggac tcttgttcca aactggaaca
     8941 acactcaacc ctatctcggt ctattctttt gatttataag ggattttgcc gatttcggcc
     9001 tattggttaa aaaatgagct gatttaacaa aaatttaacg cgaattaatt ctgtggaatg
     9061 tgtgtcagtt agggtgtgga aagtccccag gctccccagc aggcagaagt atgcaaagca
     9121 tgcatctcaa ttagtcagca accaggtgtg gaaagtcccc aggctcccca gcaggcagaa
     9181 gtatgcaaag catgcatctc aattagtcag caaccatagt cccgccccta actccgccca
     9241 tcccgcccct aactccgccc agttccgccc attctccgcc ccatggctga ctaatttttt
     9301 ttatttatgc agaggccgag gccgcctctg cctctgagct attccagaag tagtgaggag
     9361 gcttttttgg aggcctaggc ttttgcaaaa agctcccggg agcttgtata tccattttcg
     9421 gatctgatca gcacgtgttg acaattaatc atcggcatag tatatcggca tagtataata
     9481 cgacaaggtg aggaactaaa ccatggccaa gttgaccagt gccgttccgg tgctcaccgc
     9541 gcgcgacgtc gccggagcgg tcgagttctg gaccgaccgg ctcgggttct cccgggactt
     9601 cgtggaggac gacttcgccg gtgtggtccg ggacgacgtg accctgttca tcagcgcggt
     9661 ccaggaccag gtggtgccgg acaacaccct ggcctgggtg tgggtgcgcg gcctggacga
     9721 gctgtacgcc gagtggtcgg aggtcgtgtc cacgaacttc cgggacgcct ccgggccggc
     9781 catgaccgag atcggcgagc agccgtgggg gcgggagttc gccctgcgcg acccggccgg
     9841 caactgcgtg cacttcgtgg ccgaggagca ggactgacac gtgctacgag atttcgattc
     9901 caccgccgcc ttctatgaaa ggttgggctt cggaatcgtt ttccgggacg ccggctggat
     9961 gatcctccag cgcggggatc tcatgctgga gttcttcgcc caccccaact tgtttattgc
    10021 agcttataat ggttacaaat aaagcaatag catcacaaat ttcacaaata aagcattttt
    10081 ttcactgcat tctagttgtg gtttgtccaa actcatcaat gtatcttatc atgtctgtat
    10141 accgtcgacc tctagctaga gcttggcgta atcatggtca tagctgtttc ctgtgtgaaa
    10201 ttgttatccg ctcacaattc cacacaacat acgagccgga agcataaagt gtaaagcctg
    10261 gggtgcctaa tgagtgagct aactcacatt aattgcgttg cgctcactgc ccgctttcca
    10321 gtcgggaaac ctgtcgtgcc agctgcatta atgaatcggc caacgcgcgg ggagaggcgg
    10381 tttgcgtatt gggcgctctt ccgcttcctc gctcactgac tcgctgcgct cggtcgttcg
    10441 gctgcggcga gcggtatcag ctcactcaaa ggcggtaata cggttatcca cagaatcagg
    10501 ggataacgca ggaaagaaca tgtgagcaaa aggccagcaa aaggccagga accgtaaaaa
    10561 ggccgcgttg ctggcgtttt tccataggct ccgcccccct gacgagcatc acaaaaatcg
    10621 acgctcaagt cagaggtggc gaaacccgac aggactataa agataccagg cgtttccccc
    10681 tggaagctcc ctcgtgcgct ctcctgttcc gaccctgccg cttaccggat acctgtccgc
    10741 ctttctccct tcgggaagcg tggcgctttc tcatagctca cgctgtaggt atctcagttc
    10801 ggtgtaggtc gttcgctcca agctgggctg tgtgcacgaa ccccccgttc agcccgaccg
    10861 ctgcgcctta tccggtaact atcgtcttga gtccaacccg gtaagacacg acttatcgcc
    10921 actggcagca gccactggta acaggattag cagagcgagg tatgtaggcg gtgctacaga
    10981 gttcttgaag tggtggccta actacggcta cactagaaga acagtatttg gtatctgcgc
    11041 tctgctgaag ccagttacct tcggaaaaag agttggtagc tcttgatccg gcaaacaaac
    11101 caccgctggt agcggtggtt tttttgtttg caagcagcag attacgcgca gaaaaaaagg
    11161 atctcaagaa gatcctttga tcttttctac ggggtctgac gctcagtgga acgaaaactc
    11221 acgttaaggg attttggtca tgagattatc aaaaaggatc ttcacctaga tccttttaaa
    11281 ttaaaaatga agttttaaat caatctaaag tatatatgag taaacttggt ctgacagtta
    11341 ccaatgctta atcagtgagg cacctatctc agcgatctgt ctatttcgtt catccatagt
    11401 tgcctgactc cccgtcgtgt agataactac gatacgggag ggcttaccat ctggccccag
    11461 tgctgcaatg ataccgcgag acccacgctc accggctcca gatttatcag caataaacca
    11521 gccagccgga agggccgagc gcagaagtgg tcctgcaact ttatccgcct ccatccagtc
    11581 tattaattgt tgccgggaag ctagagtaag tagttcgcca gttaatagtt tgcgcaacgt
    11641 tgttgccatt gctacaggca tcgtggtgtc acgctcgtcg tttggtatgg cttcattcag
    11701 ctccggttcc caacgatcaa ggcgagttac atgatccccc atgttgtgca aaaaagcggt
    11761 tagctccttc ggtcctccga tcgttgtcag aagtaagttg gccgcagtgt tatcactcat
    11821 ggttatggca gcactgcata attctcttac tgtcatgcca tccgtaagat gcttttctgt
    11881 gactggtgag tactcaacca agtcattctg agaatagtgt atgcggcgac cgagttgctc
    11941 ttgcccggcg tcaatacggg ataataccgc gccacatagc agaactttaa aagtgctcat
    12001 cattggaaaa cgttcttcgg ggcgaaaact ctcaaggatc ttaccgctgt tgagatccag
    12061 ttcgatgtaa cccactcgtg cacccaactg atcttcagca tcttttactt tcaccagcgt
    12121 ttctgggtga gcaaaaacag gaaggcaaaa tgccgcaaaa aagggaataa gggcgacacg
    12181 gaaatgttga atactcatac tcttcctttt tcaatattat tgaagcattt atcagggtta
    12241 ttgtctcatg agcggataca tatttgaatg tatttagaaa aataaacaaa taggggttcc
    12301 gcgcacattt ccccgaaaag tgccacctga cgtcgacgga tcgggagatc tcccgatccc
    12361 ctatggtgca ctctcagtac aatctgctct gatgccgcat agttaagcca gtatctgctc
    12421 cctgcttgtg tgttggaggt cgctgagtag tgcgcgagca aaatttaagc tacaacaagg
    12481 caaggcttga ccgacaattg catgaagaat ctgcttaggg ttaggcgttt tgcgctgctt
    12541 cgcgatgtac gggccagata tacgcgtt
//
