[The description below was written by a language model from this plasmid's Addgene catalogue record and the feature table of its GenBank file.]
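Description:
FH95pUp95bGW (B5) is a 12.6 kb HIV-1-based lentiviral transfer plasmid built on the FUGW backbone and designed for "molecular replacement" of PSD-95 in mammalian cells: it knocks down the endogenous protein while supplying a tagged, knockdown-resistant substitute from the same provirus. In bacteria it is maintained through a high-copy ColE1/pUC-type origin with ampicillin selection. An f1 origin is also present, along with an SV40 promoter/origin and EM7-driven bleomycin/Zeocin resistance cassette that lies outside the packaged region. Viral genomic RNA is transcribed from a CMV enhancer/promoter fused to a truncated 5' LTR. The transfer region carries the Psi packaging signal, the RRE for Rev-dependent nuclear export, the cPPT/CTS, a WPRE to boost transcript expression, and a truncated downstream LTR followed by a bGH polyadenylation signal.

Two expression units sit between the cPPT and the WPRE. A human H1 (Pol III) promoter drives a short hairpin RNA targeting rat Psd95 (Dlg4). Immediately downstream, the human ubiquitin C promoter drives the beta isoform of PSD-95 fused at its C-terminus to EGFP. The shRNA target site in this coding sequence has been recoded so that the transgene escapes silencing. The feature table annotates EGFP but not the Psd95-beta coding region, which by the depositor's map occupies the unannotated stretch between the UbC promoter and EGFP. According to the associated publication, the construct was used to study how the alternative N-terminal domains of PSD-95 family proteins govern activity-dependent regulation of synaptic AMPA receptor function. The EGFP tag marks transduced cells and reports where the replacement protein localises.
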