Addgene plasmid #74014: FH95pUp95bGW (B5)
Purpose: lentiviral expression of shRNA resistant Psd95-beta-EGFP fusion and Psd95 shRNA
Depositing lab: Robert Malenka & Oliver Schluter & Weifeng Xu. Depositing organization: Stanford University. Publication: Alternative N-terminal domains of PSD-95 and SAP97 govern activity-dependent regulation of synaptic AMPA receptor function. Schluter OM, Xu W, Malenka RC. Neuron. 2006 Jul 6;51(1):99-111. 10.1016/j.neuron.2006.05.016 PubMed 16815335.
Backbone
  Vector backbone: FUGW
  Backbone manufacturer: David Baltimore (Addgene plasmid # 14883)
  Backbone size w/o insert (bp): 9941
  Vector type: Mammalian Expression, Lentiviral, RNAi
Growth in bacteria
  Bacterial resistance: Ampicillin, 100 μg/mL
  Growth temperature: 37°C
  Growth strain: NEB Stable
  Copy number: High Copy
Gene/Insert
  Gene/Insert name: Psd95 shRNA (alt name: shRNA-resistant Psd95-EGFP fusion co-expressed)
  gRNA/shRNA sequence: GGA CAT CCA GGC ACA CAA G
  Species: R. norvegicus (rat)
  Entrez Gene: Dlg4 (a.k.a. Dlgh4, PSD95, Sap90)
  Promoter: H1
  Cloning method: Restriction Enzyme; 5′ cloning site EcoRI (not destroyed); 3′ cloning site BstBI (destroyed during cloning)
  Sequencing primers: 5′ H1 tcgctatgtgttctgggaaa
Terms and licenses: Academic/Nonprofit Terms; Industry Terms: Not Available to Industry
Depositor comments: Map: FHUG+W-HinDIII-SalI-XbaI-(p95b)-KpnI-SacII-PspOMI-SmaI-BamHI-(GFP)-BglII-BsrBI-EcoRV-HinDIII-ClaI Also associated with Liu, et al. J Neurophysiol. 2014 Feb;111(3):648-58. doi: 10.1152/jn.00262.2013 PMID 24225540. Psd95 shRNA expressed under control of H1 promoter. Psd95 coding sequence modified to GGATATTCAAGCGCATAAG make it resistant to the shRNA. Psd95-EGFP fusion protein expressed under control of UbC promoter. The publication by Schluter et al linked above describes the creation of the beta isoform of Psd95 in detail
How to cite: FH95pUp95bGW (B5) was a gift from Robert Malenka & Oliver Schluter & Weifeng Xu (Addgene plasmid # 74014 ; http://n2t.net/addgene:74014 ; RRID:Addgene_74014)
